>Addgene plasmid #169139 | pcDNA3 - ciRS-7 | addgene full sequence | sequence record 335160 | Addgene NGS Result
GACGGATCGGGAGATCTCCCGATCCCCTATGGTGCACTCTCAGTACAATCTGCTCTGATGCCGCATAGTT
AAGCCAGTATCTGCTCCCTGCTTGTGTGTTGGAGGTCGCTGAGTAGTGCGCGAGCAAAATTTAAGCTACA
ACAAGGCAAGGCTTGACCGACAATTGCATGAAGAATCTGCTTAGGGTTAGGCGTTTTGCGCTGCTTCGCG
ATGTACGGGCCAGATATACGCGTTGACATTGATTATTGACTAGTTATTAATAGTAATCAATTACGGGGTC
ATTAGTTCATAGCCCATATATGGAGTTCCGCGTTACATAACTTACGGTAAATGGCCCGCCTGGCTGACCG
CCCAACGACCCCCGCCCATTGACGTCAATAATGACGTATGTTCCCATAGTAACGCCAATAGGGACTTTCC
ATTGACGTCAATGGGTGGAGTATTTACGGTAAACTGCCCACTTGGCAGTACATCAAGTGTATCATATGCC
AAGTACGCCCCCTATTGACGTCAATGACGGTAAATGGCCCGCCTGGCATTATGCCCAGTACATGACCTTA
TGGGACTTTCCTACTTGGCAGTACATCTACGTATTAGTCATCGCTATTACCATGGTGATGCGGTTTTGGC
AGTACATCAATGGGCGTGGATAGCGGTTTGACTCACGGGGATTTCCAAGTCTCCACCCCATTGACGTCAA
TGGGAGTTTGTTTTGGCACCAAAATCAACGGGACTTTCCAAAATGTCGTAACAACTCCGCCCCATTGACG
CAAATGGGCGGTAGGCGTGTACGGTGGGAGGTCTATATAAGCAGAGCTCTCTGGCTAACTAGAGAACCCA
CTGCTTACTGGCTTATCGAAATTAATACGACTCACTATAGGGAGACCCAAGCTTCTGTAAGAGTAGTCTC
ATGATGTCTTTTAATTTAATATCTAGGCCCTAATACACAACTCTTTGAATATTGCTACTATCTTTCAGCA
TGACTTTCCAATACCATTAAGATTAAGCCTTTCTGTTCTTCAGTTTCTCTAACTCAAGTCTTCTAAGCTC
CACAGCTTCCAACATCTTTAATTACCAGATCTTCCCAATATTATAACATCCGTGCATTCCAGTCCCTGTC
CTGCAGCATCTCCAATGCCCTTGTTTTCTAAACTTCCCAGTATTCAAGTCATTAAAAATTTAGGTCTTCT
AATATCTCCAACAACCCATCTTCAAAGTCCAGGTCTTGTCTTTCAGAATCCAGAGTTCTAAATTACAAGT
CTTCCATGGTCCTAATCCTCCAATGTCTCCTATATACAGGTCTTCTAGAGGCTATGTATTTCATAGTGTT
TAAGTCTAGATTCTTCAATGTCTTCCAGCACTTACATCATTCAGTTTTTACATTTTTAAATGTCTCCTAC
TTTCTAGTTTTACAGTGTATTTTTATCGCCAATTCCTCCAATGCCCAAGTCTTTAAATACCTGCAAGAAC
TTTCAGGTACATCAATATCCTCAATGTCTGAATGAATAGACCTCTTAATATCCTGGTCTCATATTGTCCA
GGCTGCCAGTATTCTTGACATCCAGCATCTTTAAAATTTAATTCTTCCAAACTGTCTTTTTGACATAAAT
ATGTCAATATCCATGCTTACCAATGTCTCCCAATATCCAGGGCTTCTCATTTTAGGATTTATAAATGTCT
ACATCTGCTGTTGTTTATATCTGCCAGTATTTAGGAGTTCCAAGGTACAGGACTTACAATATCTCTAATT
TCCAGAGATTTCAGTGTCTATGACTTCCAATATTCAATATCCCAATGTTCAGGGCCTCCAGAAATATCAA
TGTCCAGAGTAACCAATGTCTTCAAAATCCAAGGCTTGCAATGTCTCCAATATCCTGTGCTTACAATGTT
TCCAATGTCCAGGGTTTCCGATGGCACCTGTGTCAAGGTCTTCCAACAACTCCGGGTCTTCCAGCGACTT
CAAGTCTTCCAATAATCTCAAGGTCTTCCAGATAATCCTGAGCTTCCAGAAAATCCACATCTTCCAGACA
ATCCATGTCTTCCGGACAATCCATGTCTTCCAAGAAGCTCCAAGTCTTCCAGTAAATCAAGTCTTCCAGC
AAATCCAGTCTTCCAGCAATTACTGGTCTTCCACCAAATCCAGATCTTCCAGGAAAATCCACGTCTTCCA
GGAAATCCATGTCTTCCAATAATTTCAAGGTCTTCCATCAAATACAGATCTTCCAGCTAATCCATGTCTT
CCAGAAAAATCTGTGTCTTCCACCAAATCCAAGTCTTCCAGTAAATCTAGTTCTTCCAGAAAAATCTAGA
TCTTCCAGTCAATCAGTGTCTTCCAGAAAGAAATCCAGGTCTTCCAGTCAATCAGTGTCTTCCAGAAAGA
AATCCAGGTCTTCCAGTCAGTCAGTGTCTTCCAGAAAAATCTACGTCTTCCACCAAATCCAGGTCTTCCA
GTCAATCCACATCTTCCGGAAAAAATCCAGGTCTTCCAGCCAATATATGTCTTCCTGAAGATCCACGTCT
TCCAGAAAATCCATGTCTTCCAGAAAATCCATGTCTTCCAGTAACCTCCCAGTCTTCCAGAAAATCCACG
TCTTCCCAACAATCCAAGTCTTCCGGATAATTTGGGTCTTCCTGAAAATCTACGTCTTCCAAAAAAGCCA
TGTCTTCCAGAAAATCCACATCTTCCAATGGCCTCCAGGTCTTCCAGACTATCCATGTCTTCCAGAAAAT
CCTTGTCTTCCCTTAAATCTATAGCTTCCAAAAAATCCGGGTCTTCCAGGAAATCCGTGTCTTCCAGCAA
GTCCACGTCTTCCAACAAAGCCATGTCTTCCAGACTATCCATGTCTTCCAGAAAATCCTTGTCTTCCCTC
AAATCCATAGCTTCCGAAAAATCCAGGTCTTCCAGGAAATCCGTGTCTTCCAGCAAATCCACGTCTTCCA
ACAAAGCCATGTCTTCCATCAAATTAATGTCTTCCAGCCTACTTGTGTCTTCCAACAAAGGTACGTCTTC
CAACAAAGGTACGTCTTCCAACAAAGGTATGTCTTCCAACAAAGGTACGTCTTCCAGAAAATCCACGTCT
TCCAACCAAGCCATGTCTTCCAGAAAATCCACGTCTTCCAGAAAATATATGTCTTCCAACTAAGCTACGT
CTTCCAACAAATCCATGTCTTCCTATATCTCCAGGTCTTCCAGCATCTCCAGGGCTTCCAGCATCTGCTC
GTCTTCCAACATCTCCACGTCTTCCAGCATCTCTGTGTCTTCCAGCATCTTCATGTCTTCCAACAACTAC
CCAGTCTTCCATCAACTGGCTCAATATCCATGTCTTCCAACGTCTCCAGTGTGCTGATCTTCTGACATTC
AGGTCTTCCAGTGTCTGCAATATCCAGGTATTCTAACATGTTCTATAGTCCAGATCTTCCAGCCTTTCCC
CAGGTCCAGGCCTTTTCAAATCTAGGCTTCCCCTGTCTGAGCCTTCCCATGTTAAAATCACTCTACAGAA
AAATCTTCCAACTCAACTATTTCTGCTTCTAGTTGAATTAGCTTCAAAAACATTTAATGGGACATTCCTC
CTTATAGACCAGATCTTATGAACCAACAGTACTGCAGTTTGGCGGCCGCTCGACTGGTTACTCTGGACAT
TGATATTTCTGGAGGCCCTGAACATTGGGATATTGAATATTGGAAGTCATAGACACTGAAATCTCTGGAA
ATTAGAGATATTGTAAGTCCTGTACCTTGGAACTCCTAAATACTGGCAGATATAAACAACAGCAGATGTA
GACATTTATAAATCCTAAAATGAGAAGCCCTGGATATTGGGAGACATTGGTAAGCATGGATATTGACATA
TTTATGTCAAAAAGACAGTTTGGAAGAATTAAATTTTAAAGATGCTGGATGTCAAGAATACTGGCAGCCT
GGACAATATGAGACCAGGATATTAAGAGGTCTATTCATTCAGACATTGAGGATATTGATGTACCTGAAAG
TTCTTGCAGGTATTTAAAGACTTGGGCATTGGAGGAATTGGCGATAAAAATACACTGTAAAACTAGAAAG
TAGGAGACATTTAAAAATGTAAAAACTGAATGATGTAAGTGCTGGAAGACATTGAAGAATCTAGACTTAA
ACACTATGAAATACATAGCCTCTAGAAGACCTGTATATAGGAGACATTGGAGGATTAGGACCATGGAAGA
CTTGTAATTTAGAACTCTGGATTCTGAAAGACAAGACCTGGACTTTGAAGATGGGTTGTTGGAGATATTA
GAAGACCTAAATTTTTAATGACTTGAATACTGGGAAGTTTAGAAAACAAGGGCATTGGAGATGCTGCAGG
ACAGGGACTGGAATGCACGGATGTTATAATATTGGGAAGATCTGGTAATTAAAGATGTTGGAAGCTGTGG
AGCTTAGAAGACTTGAGTTAGAGAAACTGAAGAACAGAAAGGCTTAATCTTAATGGTATTGGAAAGTCAT
GCTGAAAGATAGTAGCAATATTCAAAGAGTTGTGTATTAGGGCCTAGATATTAAATTAAAAGACATCATG
AGACTACTCTTACAGGTCGAGCATGCATCTAGAGGGCCCTATTCTATAGTGTCACCTAAATGCTAGAGCT
CGCTGATCAGCCTCGACTGTGCCTTCTAGTTGCCAGCCATCTGTTGTTTGCCCCTCCCCCGTGCCTTCCT
TGACCCTGGAAGGTGCCACTCCCACTGTCCTTTCCTAATAAAATGAGGAAATTGCATCGCATTGTCTGAG
TAGGTGTCATTCTATTCTGGGGGGTGGGGTGGGGCAGGACAGCAAGGGGGAGGATTGGGAAGACAATAGC
AGGCATGCTGGGGATGCGGTGGGCTCTATGGCTTCTGAGGCGGAAAGAACCAGCTGGGGCTCTAGGGGGT
ATCCCC
[124 nt withheld, positions 4907-5030]
C
[91 nt withheld, positions 5032-5122]
A
[49 nt withheld, positions 5124-5172]
CCTTTGACGTTGGAGTCCACGTTCTTT
[37 nt withheld, positions 5200-5236]
ACCCTATCTCGGTCTATTCTTTTGATTTATAAGGGATTTTGCCGATTTCGGCCTATTGGTTAAAAAATGA
GCTGATTTAACAAAAATTTAACGCGAATTAATTCTGTGGAATGTGTGTCAGTTAGGGTGTGGAAAGTCCC
CAGGCTCCCCAGCAGGCAGAAGTATGCAAAGCATGCATCTCAATTAGTCAGCAACCAGGTGTGGAAAGTC
CCCAGGCTCCCCAGCAGGCAGAAGTATGCAAAGCATGCATCTCAATTAGTCAGCAACCATAGTCCCGCCC
CTAACTCCGCCCATCCCGCCCCTAACTCCGCCCAGTTCCGCCCATTCTCCGCCCCATGGCTGACTAATTT
TTTTTATTTATGCAGAGGCCGAGGCCGCCTCTGCCTCTGAGCTATTCCAGAAGTAGTGAGGAGGCTTTTT
TGGAGGCCTAGGCTTTTGCAAAAAGCTCCCGGGAGCTTGTATATCCATTTTCGGATCTGATCAAGAGACA
GGATGAGGATCGTTTCGCATGATTGAACAAGATGGATTGCACGCAGGTTCTCCGGCCGCTTGGGTGGAGA
GGCTATTCGGCTATGACTGGGCACAACAGACAATCGGCTGCTCTGATGCCGCCGTGTTCCGGCTGTCAGC
GCAGGGGCGCCCGGTTCTTTTTGTCAAGACCGACCTGTCCGGTGCCCTGAATGAACTGCAGGACGAGGCA
GCGCGGCTATCGTGGCTGGCCACGACGGGCGTTCCTTGCGCAGCTGTGCTCGACGTTGTCACTGAAGCGG
GAAGGGACTGGCTGCTATTGGGCGAAGTGCCGGGGCAGGATCTCCTGTCATCTCACCTTGCTCCTGCCGA
GAAAGTATCCATCATGGCTGATGCAATGCGGCGGCTGCATACGCTTGATCCGGCTACCTGCCCATTCGAC
CACCAAGCGAAACATCGCATCGAGCGAGCACGTACTCGGATGGAAGCCGGTCTTGTCGATCAGGATGATC
TGGACGAAGAGCATCAGGGGCTCGCGCCAGCCGAACTGTTCGCCAGGCTCAAGGCGCGCATGCCCGACGG
CGAGGATCTCGTCGTGACCCATGGCGATGCCTGCTTGCCGAATATCATGGTGGAAAATGGCCGCTTTTCT
GGATTCATCGACTGTGGCCGGCTGGGTGTGGCGGACCGCTATCAGGACATAGCGTTGGCTACCCGTGATA
TTGCTGAAGAGCTTGGCGGCGAATGGGCTGACCGCTTCCTCGTGCTTTACGGTATCGCCGCTCCCGATTC
GCAGCGCATCGCCTTCTATCGCCTTCTTGACGAGTTCTTCTGAGCGGGACTCTGGGGTTCGAAATGACCG
ACCAAGCGACGCCCAACCTGCCATCACGAGATTTCGATTCCACCGCCGCCTTCTATGAAAGGTTGGGCTT
CGGAATCGTTTTCCGGGACGCCGGCTGGATGATCCTCCAGCGCGGGGATCTCATGCTGGAGTTCTTCGCC
CACCCCAACTTGTTTATTGCAGCTTATAATGGTTACAAATAAAGCAATAGCATCACAAATTTCACAAATA
AAGCATTTTTTTCACTGCATTCTAGTTGTGGTTTGTCCAAACTCATCAATGTATCTTATCATGTCTGTAT
ACCGTCGACCTCTAGCTAGAGCTTGGCGTAATCATGGTCATAGCTGTTTCCTGTGTGAAATTGTTATCCG
CTCACAATTCCACACAACATACGAGCCGGAAGCATAAAGTGTAAAGCCTGGGGTGCCTAATGAGTGAGCT
AACTCACATTAATTGCGTTGCGCTCACTGCCCGCTTTCCAGTCGGGAAACCTGTCGTGCCAGCTGCATTA
ATGAATCGGCCAACGCGCGGGGAGAGGCGGTTTGCGTATTGGGCGCTCTTCCGCTTCCTCGCTCACTGAC
TCGCTGCGCTCGGTCGTTCGGCTGCGGCGAGCGGTATCAGCTCACTCAAAGGCGGTAATACGGTTATCCA
CAGAATCAGGGGATAACGCAGGAAAGAACATGTGAGCAAAAGGCCAGCAAAAGGCCAGGAACCGTAAAAA
GGCCGCGTTGCTGGCGTTTTTCCATAGGCTCCGCCCCCCTGACGAGCATCACAAAAATCGACGCTCAAGT
CAGAGGTGGCGAAACCCGACAGGACTATAAAGATACCAGGCGTTTCCCCCTGGAAGCTCCCTCGTGCGCT
CTCCTGTTCCGACCCTGCCGCTTACCGGATACCTGTCCGCCTTTCTCCCTTCGGGAAGCGTGGCGCTTTC
TCATAGCTCACGCTGTAGGTATCTCAGTTCGGTGTAGGTCGTTCGCTCCAAGCTGGGCTGTGTGCACGAA
CCCCCCGTTCAGCCCGACCGCTGCGCCTTATCCGGTAACTATCGTCTTGAGTCCAACCCGGTAAGACACG
ACTTATCGCCACTGGCAGCAGCCACTGGTAACAGGATTAGCAGAGCGAGGTATGTAGGCGGTGCTACAGA
GTTCTTGAAGTGGTGGCCTAACTACGGCTACACTAGAAGAACAGTATTTGGTATCTGCGCTCTGCTGAAG
CCAGTTACCTTCGGAAAAAGAGTTGGTAGCTCTTGATCCGGCAAACAAACCACCGCTGGTAGCGGTGGTT
TTTTTGTTTGCAAGCAGCAGATTACGCGCAGAAAAAAAGGATCTCAAGAAGATCCTTTGATCTTTTCTAC
GGGGTCTGACGCTCAGTGGAACGAAAACTCACGTTAAGGGATTTTGGTCATGAGATTATCAAAAAGGATC
TTCACCTAGATCCTTTTAAATTAAAAATGAAGTTTTAAATCAATCTAAAGTATATATGAGTAAACTTGGT
CTGACAGTTACCAATGCTTAATCAGTGAGGCACCTATCTCAGCGATCTGTCTATTTCGTTCATCCATAGT
TGCCTGACTCCCCGTCGTGTAGATAACTACGATACGGGAGGGCTTACCATCTGGCCCCAGTGCTGCAATG
ATACCGCGAGACCCACGCTCACCGGCTCCAGATTTATCAGCAATAAACCAGCCAGCCGGAAGGGCCGAGC
GCAGAAGTGGTCCTGCAACTTTATCCGCCTCCATCCAGTCTATTAATTGTTGCCGGGAAGCTAGAGTAAG
TAGTTCGCCAGTTAATAGTTTGCGCAACGTTGTTGCCATTGCTACAGGCATCGTGGTGTCACGCTCGTCG
TTTGGTATGGCTTCATTCAGCTCCGGTTCCCAACGATCAAGGCGAGTTACATGATCCCCCATGTTGTGCA
AAAAAGCGGTTAGCTCCTTCGGTCCTCCGATCGTTGTCAGAAGTAAGTTGGCCGCAGTGTTATCACTCAT
GGTTATGGCAGCACTGCATAATTCTCTTACTGTCATGCCATCCGTAAGATGCTTTTCTGTGACTGGTGAG
TACTCAACCAAGTCATTCTGAGAATAGTGTATGCGGCGACCGAGTTGCTCTTGCCCGGCGTCAATACGGG
ATAATACCGCGCCACATAGCAGAACTTTAAAAGTGCTCATCATTGGAAAACGTTCTTCGGGGCGAAAACT
CTCAAGGATCTTACCGCTGTTGAGATCCAGTTCGATGTAACCCACTCGTGCACCCAACTGATCTTCAGCA
TCTTTTACTTTCACCAGCGTTTCTGGGTGAGCAAAAACAGGAAGGCAAAATGCCGCAAAAAAGGGAATAA
GGGCGACACGGAAATGTTGAATACTCATACTCTTCCTTTTTCAATATTATTGAAGCATTTATCAGGGTTA
TTGTCTCATGAGCGGATACATATTTGAATGTATTTAGAAAAATAAACAAATAGGGGTTCCGCGCACATTT
CCCCGAAAAGTGCCACCTGACGTC
Features (pLannotate 1.2.2; 20 found; start..end, strand, type, name):
     28..80      -  misc_feature   bom (fragment): basis of mobility region from pBR322
    235..614     +  enhancer       CMV enhancer: human cytomegalovirus immediate early enhancer
    615..818     +  promoter       CMV promoter: human cytomegalovirus (CMV) immediate early promoter
    814..847     +  LTR            5' LTR (truncated) (fragment): truncated 5' long terminal repeat (LTR) from HIV-1
    863..881     +  promoter       T7 promoter: promoter for bacteriophage T7 RNA polymerase
   4593..4611    -  promoter       SP6 promoter: promoter for bacteriophage SP6 RNA polymerase
   4637..4861    +  polyA_signal   bGH poly(A) signal: bovine growth hormone polyadenylation signal
   4865..4886    +  promoter       SV40 promoter (fragment): SV40 enhancer and early promoter
   4907..5335    +  rep_origin     f1 ori (sequence partly withheld): f1 bacteriophage origin of replication; arrow indicates direction of (+) strand synthesis
   5349..5678    +  promoter       SV40 promoter: SV40 enhancer and early promoter
   5745..6536    +  CDS            neo: KKA2_KLEPN - Also known as kan, nptII. Experimental evidence at protein level: Swiss-Prot protein existence level 1. Resistance to kanamycin, neomycin, paromomycin, ribostamycin, butirosin and gentamicin B. From Klebsiella pneumoniae.
   6560..6718    +  CDS            ble (fragment): BLE_KLEPN - Experimental evidence at protein level: Swiss-Prot protein existence level 1. Binding protein with a strong affinity to the bleomycin family of antibiotics. Binds to CL990; an antimitotic-antibiotic compound. From Klebsiella pneumoniae.
   6713..6834    +  polyA_signal   SV40 poly(A) signal: SV40 polyadenylation signal
   6907..6923    -  protein_bind   lac operator: The lac repressor binds to the lac operator to inhibit transcription in E. coli. This inhibition can be relieved by adding lactose or isopropyl-β-D-thiogalactopyranoside (IPTG). lac repressor encoded by lacI
   6931..6961    -  promoter       lac promoter: promoter for the E. coli lac operon
   6976..6997    -  protein_bind   CAP binding site: CAP binding activates transcription in the presence of cAMP. E. coli catabolite activator protein
   7010..7102    -  CDS            lacI (fragment): lac repressor; lacI; The lac repressor binds to the lac operator to inhibit transcription in E. coli. This inhibition can be relieved by adding lactose or isopropyl-β-D-thiogalactopyranoside (IPTG).
   7285..7873    -  rep_origin     ori: high-copy-number ColE1/pMB1/pBR322/pUC origin of replication
   8044..8904    -  CDS            AmpR: β-lactamase; bla; confers resistance to ampicillin, carbenicillin, and related antibiotics
   8905..9009    -  promoter       AmpR promoter: bla
