[The description below was written by a language model from this plasmid's Addgene catalogue record and pLannotate feature annotations shown in this document.]
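Description:
pcDNA3 - ciRS-7 is a mammalian expression plasmid of about 9 kb, built on the Invitrogen pcDNA3 backbone, for producing the human circular RNA CDR1as, also known as ciRS-7. It is propagated in E. coli through a high-copy ColE1/pUC-type origin with ampicillin selection from the β-lactamase gene. An f1 origin is also present. For selection in mammalian cells, an SV40 enhancer/early promoter drives the neomycin phosphotransferase gene, followed by an SV40 polyadenylation signal, which allows G418 selection of stable transfectants.

The payload is a roughly 3.7 kb human CDR1-AS fragment cloned between the HindIII and ApaI sites, both of which are retained. It sits downstream of the CMV immediate-early enhancer and promoter and upstream of the bovine growth hormone polyadenylation signal. The T7 and SP6 promoters of the pcDNA3 polylinker flank the insert. The automated annotation places no features within the insert region, so the record does not describe its internal organisation, such as which flanking sequences or splice sites support back-splicing and circularisation. A few short fragment hits (a truncated HIV-1 LTR, ble, lacI, bom) look like backbone remnants or annotation matches rather than functional parts.

The stated purpose is expression of the CDR1as/ciRS-7 circRNA in mammalian cells. The associated publication concerns natural RNA circles acting as efficient microRNA sponges. This suggests use in transient or stable overexpression experiments on circRNA biogenesis and on how microRNA sequestration affects target gene regulation.
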