Addgene plasmid #169139: pcDNA3 - ciRS-7
Purpose: Expression of human CDR1as/ciRS-7 circRNA
Depositing lab: Thomas Hansen & Jørgen Kjems. Depositing organization: Aarhus University. Publication: Natural RNA circles function as efficient microRNA sponges. Hansen TB, Jensen TI, Clausen BH, Bramsen JB, Finsen B, Damgaard CK, Kjems J. Nature. 2013 Mar 21;495(7441):384-8. doi: 10.1038/nature11993. Epub 2013 Feb 27. PubMed 23446346.
Backbone
  Vector backbone: pcDNA3
  Backbone manufacturer: Invitrogen
  Total vector size (bp): 9035
  Vector type: Mammalian Expression
  Selectable markers: Neomycin (select with G418)
Growth in bacteria
  Bacterial resistance: Ampicillin, 100 μg/mL
  Growth temperature: 37°C
  Growth strain: DH5alpha
  Copy number: Unknown
Gene/Insert
  Gene/Insert name: CDR1as/ciRS-7
  Species: H. sapiens (human)
  Insert size (bp): 3683
  Entrez Gene: CDR1-AS (a.k.a. CDR1NAT, CDR1as, CIRS7, ciRS-7)
  Promoter: CMV
  Cloning method: Restriction Enzyme; 5′ cloning site HindIII (not destroyed); 3′ cloning site ApaI (not destroyed)
  Sequencing primers: 5′ CGCAAATGGGCGGTAGGCGTG
Terms and licenses: Academic/Nonprofit Terms; Industry Terms: Not Available to Industry
How to cite: pcDNA3 - ciRS-7 was a gift from Thomas Hansen & Jørgen Kjems (Addgene plasmid # 169139 ; http://n2t.net/addgene:169139 ; RRID:Addgene_169139)
